Addgene plasmid #174663: pCH1 - pBait-empty
Purpose: (Empty Backbone) arabinose-induced synthesis of an RNA containing a single MS2 hairpin. Used as a three-hybrid control. For cloning purposes, see plasmid #174662.
Depositing lab: Katherine Berry. Depositing organization: Mount Holyoke College. Publication: Genetic identification of the functional surface for RNA binding by Escherichia coli ProQ. Pandey S, Gravel CM, Stockert OM, Wang CD, Hegner CL, LeBlanc H, Berry KE. Nucleic Acids Res. 2020 May 7;48(8):4507-4520. doi: 10.1093/nar/gkaa144. PubMed 32170306.
Backbone
  Vector backbone: pCDF and pBAD
  Backbone size (bp): 3901
  Vector type: Bacterial Expression
Growth in bacteria
  Bacterial resistance: Spectinomycin, 50 μg/mL
  Growth temperature: 37°C
  Growth strain: NEB Stable
  Copy number: Unknown
Terms and licenses: Academic/Nonprofit Terms; Industry Terms: Not Available to Industry
How to cite: pCH1 - pBait-empty was a gift from Katherine Berry (Addgene plasmid # 174663 ; http://n2t.net/addgene:174663 ; RRID:Addgene_174663)
