[The description below was written by a language model from this plasmid's Addgene catalogue record and pLannotate feature annotations shown in this document.]
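Description:
pCH1 - pBait-empty is a 3,901 bp bacterial expression plasmid assembled from pCDF and pBAD parts. It serves as the empty "bait" RNA vector in a bacterial three-hybrid assay for RNA–protein interactions. It replicates from the CloDF13 (CDF) origin, which is compatible with other common E. coli replicons, so it can be maintained alongside the additional plasmids such an assay requires. Selection is by spectinomycin, conferred by the aadA aminoglycoside adenylyltransferase gene (SmR), which lies directly downstream of an annotated bla (AmpR) promoter. The copy number is listed as unknown. Short annotated fragments of tetracycline resistance and lacI coding sequence, along with a CAP binding site, appear to be non-functional remnants of the parental backbones.

The functional cassette is the pBAD-style arabinose control module. araC is transcribed divergently from the araBAD promoter, so RNA synthesis is switched on by L-arabinose. Immediately downstream of the promoter sits a single MS2 stem loop, the hairpin bound by the bacteriophage MS2 coat protein. It is followed by a small piece of a pUC-type multiple cloning site, then rrnB-derived sequence comprising a 5S rRNA segment and the T1 and T2 transcription terminators.

No RNA of interest is fused to the hairpin, so the transcript carries only the MS2 tethering element. In a three-hybrid experiment, this RNA can be recruited by an MS2 coat protein fusion but offers no specific target for the prey protein. It is therefore used as a negative control that defines background signal. The record notes that a related sister plasmid, not this one, is intended for cloning new bait RNAs.
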