Features (pLannotate 1.2.2; 13 found; start..end, strand, type, name):
    165..956     -  CDS            SmR: aminoglycoside adenylyltransferase (Murphy, 1985); aadA; confers resistance to spectinomycin and streptomycin
    957..1048    -  promoter       AmpR promoter: bla
   1096..1834    -  rep_origin     CloDF13 ori: Plasmids containing the CloDF13 (CDF) origin of replication can be propagated in E. coli cells that contain additional plasmids with compatible origins.
   1931..1995    -  CDS            TcR (fragment): tetracycline efflux protein; tet; confers resistance to tetracycline
   2010..2031    -  protein_bind   CAP binding site: CAP binding activates transcription in the presence of cAMP. E. coli catabolite activator protein
   2044..2138    -  CDS            lacI (fragment): lac repressor; lacI; The lac repressor binds to the lac operator to inhibit transcription in E. coli. This inhibition can be relieved by adding lactose or isopropyl-β-D-thiogalactopyranoside (IPTG).
   2233..3111    -  CDS            araC: L-arabinose regulatory protein; araC
   3138..3416    +  promoter       araBAD promoter: araBAD; promoter of the L-arabinose operon of E. coli; the araC regulatory gene is transcribed in the opposite direction (Guzman et al., 1995)
   3428..3446    +  misc_RNA       MS2 stem loop: stem loop that binds the bacteriophage MS2 coat protein
   3458..3478    +  misc_feature   MCS (fragment): pUC18/19 multiple cloning site
   3562..3677    +  ncRNA          5S rRNA: Accession: RF00001 - 5S ribosomal RNA
   3681..3767    +  terminator     rrnB T1 terminator: Escherichia coli rrnB; transcription terminator T1 from the E. coli rrnB gene
   3859..3886    +  terminator     rrnB T2 terminator: transcription terminator T2 from the E. coli rrnB gene
>Addgene plasmid #174663 | pCH1 - pBait-empty | addgene full sequence | sequence record 361945 | Addgene NGS Result
CCTCAGGCATTTGAGAAGCACACGGTCACACTGCTTCCGGTAGTCAATAAACCGGTAAACCAGCAATAGA
CATAAGCGGCTATTTAACGACCCTGCCCTGAACCGACGACCGGGTCATCGTGGCCGGATCTTGCGGCCCC
TCGGCTTGAACGAATTGTTAGACATTATTTGCCGACTACCTTGGTGATCTCGCCTTTCACGTAGTGGACA
AATTCTTCCAACTGATCTGCGCGCGAGGCCAAGCGATCTTCTTCTTGTCCAAGATAAGCCTGTCTAGCTT
CAAGTATGACGGGCTGATACTGGGCCGGCAGGCGCTCCATTGCCCAGTCGGCAGCGACATCCTTCGGCGC
GATTTTGCCGGTTACTGCGCTGTACCAAATGCGGGACAACGTAAGCACTACATTTCGCTCATCGCCAGCC
CAGTCGGGCGGCGAGTTCCATAGCGTTAAGGTTTCATTTAGCGCCTCAAATAGATCCTGTTCAGGAACCG
GATCAAAGAGTTCCTCCGCCGCTGGACCTACCAAGGCAACGCTATGTTCTCTTGCTTTTGTCAGCAAGAT
AGCCAGATCAATGTCGATCGTGGCTGGCTCGAAGATACCTGCAAGAATGTCATTGCGCTGCCATTCTCCA
AATTGCAGTTCGCGCTTAGCTGGATAACGCCACGGAATGATGTCGTCGTGCACAACAATGGTGACTTCTA
CAGCGCGGAGAATCTCGCTCTCTCCAGGGGAAGCCGAAGTTTCCAAAAGGTCGTTGATCAAAGCTCGCCG
CGTTGTTTCATCAAGCCTTACGGTCACCGTAACCAGCAAATCAATATCACTGTGTGGCTTCAGGCCGCCA
TCCACTGCGGAGCCGTACAAATGTACGGCCAGCAACGTCGGTTCGAGATGGCGCTCGATGACGCCAACTA
CCTCTGATAGTTGAGTCGATACTTCGGCGATCACCGCTTCCCTCATACTCTTCCTTTTTCAATATTATTG
AAGCATTTATCAGGGTTATTGTCTCATGAGCGGATACATATTTGAATGTATTTAGAAAAATAAACAAATA
GCTAGCTCACTCGGTCGCTACGCTCCGGGCGTGAGACTGCGGCGGGCGCTGCGGACACATACAAAGTTAC
CCACAGATTCCGTGGATAAGCAGGGGACTAACATGTGAGGCAAAACAGCAGGGCCGCGCCGGTGGCGTTT
TTCCATAGGCTCCGCCCTCCTGCCAGAGTTCACATAAACAGACGCTTTTCCGGTGCATCTGTGGGAGCCG
TGAGGCTCAACCATGAATCTGACAGTACGGGCGAAACCCGACAGGACTTAAAGATCCCCACCGTTTCCGG
CGGGTCGCTCCCTCTTGCGCTCTCCTGTTCCGACCCTGCCGTTTACCGGATACCTGTTCCGCCTTTCTCC
CTTACGGGAAGTGTGGCGCTTTCTCATAGCTCACACACTGGTATCTCGGCTCGGTGTAGGTCGTTCGCTC
CAAGCTGGGCTGTAAGCAAGAACTCCCCGTTCAGCCCGACTGCTGCGCCTTATCCGGTAACTGTTCACTT
GAGTCCAACCCGGAAAAGCACGGTAAAACGCCACTGGCAGCAGCCATTGGTAACTGGGAGTTCGCAGAGG
ATTTGTTTAGCTAAACACGCGGTTGCTCTTGAAGTGTGCGCCAAAGTCCGGCTACACTGGAAGGACAGAT
TTGGTTGCTGTGCTCTGCGAAAGCCAGTTACCACGGTTAAGCAGTTCCCCAACTGACTTAACCTTCGATC
AAACCACCTCCCCAGGTGGTTTTTTCGTTTACAGGGCAAAAGATTACGCGCAGAAAAAAAGGATCTCAAG
AAGATCCTTTGATCTTTTCTACTGAACCGCTCTAGATTTCAGTGCAATTTATCTCTTCAAATGTAGCACC
TGAAGTCAGCCCCATACGATATAAGTTGTAATTCTCATGTTAGTCATGCCCCGCGCCCACCGGAAGGAGC
TGACTGGGTTGAAGGCTCTCAAGGGCATCGGTCGAGATCCCGGTGCCTAATGAGTGAGCTAACTTACATT
AATTGCGTTGCGCTCACTGCCCGCTTTCCAGTCGGGAAACCTGTCGTGCCAGCTGCATTAATGAATCGGC
CAACGCGCGGGGAGAGGCGGTTTGCGTATTGGGCGCCATCGATGCATAATGTGCCTGTCAAATGGACGAA
GCAGGGATTCTGCAAACCCTATGCTACTCCGTCAAGCCGTCAATTGTCTGATTCGTTACCAATTATGACA
ACTTGACGGCTACATCATTCACTTTTTCTTCACAACCGGCACGGAACTCGCTCGGGCTGGCCCCGGTGCA
TTTTTTAAATACCCGCGAGAAATAGAGTTGATCGTCAAAACCAACATTGCGACCGACGGTGGCGATAGGC
ATCCGGGTGGTGCTCAAAAGCAGCTTCGCCTGGCTGATACGTTGGTCCTCGCGCCAGCTTAAGACGCTAA
TCCCTAACTGCTGGCGGAAAAGATGTGACAGACGCGACGGCGACAAGCAAACATGCTGTGCGACGCTGGC
GATATCAAAATTGCTGTCTGCCAGGTGATCGCTGATGTACTGACAAGCCTCGCGTACCCGATTATCCATC
GGTGGATGGAGCGACTCGTTAATCGCTTCCATGCGCCGCAGTAACAATTGCTCAAGCAGATTTATCGCCA
GCAGCTCCGAATAGCGCCCTTCCCCTTGCCCGGCGTTAATGATTTGCCCAAACAGGTCGCTGAAATGCGG
CTGGTGCGCTTCATCCGGGCGAAAGAACCCCGTATTGGCAAATATTGACGGCCAGTTAAGCCATTCATGC
CAGTAGGCGCGCGGACGAAAGTAAACCCACTGGTGATACCATTCGCGAGCCTCCGGATGACGACCGTAGT
GATGAATCTCTCCTGGCGGGAACAGCAAAATATCACCCGGTCGGCAAACAAATTCTCGTCCCTGATTTTT
CACCACCCCCTGACCGCGAATGGTGAGATTGAGAATATAACCTTTCATTCCCAGCGGTCGGTCGATAAAA
AAATCGAGATAACCGTTGGCCTCAATCGGCGTTAAACCCGCCACCAGATGGGCATTAAACGAGTATCCCG
GCAGCAGGGGATCATTTTGCGCTTCAGCCATACTTTTCATACTCCCGCCATTCAGAGAAGAAACCAATTG
TCCATATTGCATCAGACATTGCCGTCACTGCGTCTTTTACTGGCTCTTCTCGCTAACCAAACCGGTAACC
CCGCTTATTAAAAGCATTCTGTAACAAAGCGGGACCAAAGCCATGACAAAAACGCGTAACAAAAGTGTCT
ATAATCACGGCAGAAAAGTCCACATTGATTATTTGCACGGCGTCACACTTTGCTATGCCATAGCATTTTT
ATCCATAAGATTAGCGGATCCTACCTGACGCTTTTTATCGCAACTCTCTACTGTTTGAATTCAGAAAACA
TGAGGATCACCCATGTCTGCAGCCCGGGACCTGCAGGCATGCAAGCTTGGCTGTTTTGGCGGATGAGAGA
AGATTTTCAGCCTGATACAGATTAAATCAGAACGCAGAAGCGGTCTGATAAAACAGAATTTGCCTGGCGG
CAGTAGCGCGGTGGTCCCACCTGACCCCATGCCGAACTCAGAAGTGAAACGCCGTAGCGCCGATGGTAGT
GTGGGGTCTCCCCATGCGAGAGTAGGGAACTGCCAGGCATCAAATAAAACGAAAGGCTCAGTCGAAAGAC
TGGGCCTTTCGTTTTATCTGTTGTTTGTCGGTGAACGCTCTCCTGAGTAGGACAAATCCGCCGGGAGCGG
ATTTGAACGTTGCGAAGCAACGGCCCGGAGGGTGGCGGGCAGGACGCCCGCCATAAACTGCCAGGCATCA
AATTAAGCAGAAGGCCATCCTGACGGATGGCCTTTTTGCGTTTCTACAAAC
